Addgene plasmid #187488: AB_J23101
Purpose: L0 donor AB - Promoter, J23101 promoter for constitutive expression in E. coli
Depositing lab: Bernardo Pollak. Publication: Universal loop assembly: open, efficient and cross-kingdom DNA fabrication. Pollak B, Matute T, Nunez I, Cerda A, Lopez C, Vargas V, Kan A, Bielinski V, von Dassow P, Dupont CL, Federici F. Synth Biol (Oxf). 2020;5(1):ysaa001. doi: 10.1093/synbio/ysaa001. Epub 2020 Feb 5. PubMed 32161816.
Backbone
  Vector backbone: pL0R
  Vector type: Synthetic Biology
Growth in bacteria
  Bacterial resistance: Spectinomycin, 50 μg/mL
  Growth temperature: 37°C
  Growth strain: DH5alpha
  Copy number: High Copy
Gene/Insert
  Gene/Insert name: J23101
  Species: Synthetic
  Mutation: -
  Cloning method: Restriction Enzyme; 5′ cloning site BsaI (destroyed during cloning); 3′ cloning site BsaI (destroyed during cloning)
How to cite: AB_J23101 was a gift from Bernardo Pollak (Addgene plasmid # 187488)
