[The description below was written by a language model from this plasmid's Addgene catalogue record and pLannotate feature annotations shown in this document.]
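Description:
AB_J23101 is a small (about 2.1 kb) Level 0 donor plasmid from the Universal Loop (uLoop) assembly toolkit, built on the pL0R backbone and classed as a synthetic biology part vector. It is maintained in E. coli through a high-copy ColE1/pUC-type origin of replication and is selected with spectinomycin, with resistance conferred by the aadA aminoglycoside adenylyltransferase gene. Little else in the plasmid is functional. The annotation software also flags short fragments resembling a Tn5 transposase coding region, a pUC multiple cloning site and an RSF origin. These are partial matches, most likely backbone remnants or chance similarities rather than working elements.

The payload is the synthetic J23101 promoter, a member of the Anderson collection of constitutive sigma-70 E. coli promoters. The feature table labels this region as a fragment of J23119, which is the consensus parent of that promoter family. The partial match is therefore consistent with the catalogue entry, since J23101 differs from J23119 at only a few positions. The "AB" in the name marks the part's position in the assembly syntax, where the A and B overhangs define the promoter slot of a transcription unit. The part was inserted into pL0R using BsaI sites that were destroyed during cloning. The record does not describe how the part is released in later assembly steps. As a promoter donor, the plasmid is intended to be combined with other Level 0 parts, such as coding sequences and terminators, in Type IIS-based hierarchical assembly to build transcription units that are constitutively expressed in E. coli.
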