Features (pLannotate 1.2.2; 6 found; start..end, strand, type, name):
     37..625     -  rep_origin     ori: high-copy-number ColE1/pMB1/pBR322/pUC origin of replication
    719..1507    -  CDS            aadA: S3AD_ECOLX - Experimental evidence at protein level: Swiss-Prot protein existence level 1. Mediates bacterial resistance to the antibiotics streptomycin and spectinomycin. From Escherichia coli.
   1539..1655    -  CDS            tnpA (fragment): TN5P_ECOLX - Also known as tnp. Experimental evidence at protein level: Swiss-Prot protein existence level 1. Mediates transposition of transposon Tn5 by a 'cut and paste' mechanism. First, the monomeric transposase binds the 19 bp inverted DNA repeats flanking the transposon. Then, dimerization of the DNA- bound transposase creates a synaptic DNA complex. After nicking of the first DNA strand, excision of the transposon proceeds through a series of intermediates. The transposase then mediates the insertion of the transposon at a new site by strand transfer. The activity of the wild- type tran
   1656..1688    -  misc_feature   MCS (fragment): pUC18/19 multiple cloning site
   1953..1984    +  promoter       J23119 promoter (fragment): bacterial promoter (Registry of Standard Biological Parts BBa J23119)
   2038..2081    -  rep_origin     RSF ori (fragment): Plasmids containing the RSF 1030 origin of replication can be propagated in E. coli cells that contain additional plasmids with compatible origins.
>Addgene plasmid #187488 | AB_J23101 | addgene full sequence | sequence record 368367 | Addgene NGS Result
GGCCAGGAACCGTAAAAAGGCCGCGTTGCTGGCGTTTTTCCATAGGCTCCGCCCCCCTGACGAGCATCAC
AAAAATCGACGCTCAAGTCAGAGGTGGCGAAACCCGACAGGACTATAAAGATACCAGGCGTTTCCCCCTG
GAAGCTCCCTCGTGCGCTCTCCTGTTCCGACCCTGCCGCTTACCGGATACCTGTCCGCCTTTCTCCCTTC
GGGAAGCGTGGCGCTTTCTCATAGCTCACGCTGTAGGTATCTCAGTTCGGTGTAGGTCGTTCGCTCCAAG
CTGGGCTGTGTGCACGAACCCCCCGTTCAGCCCGACCGCTGCGCCTTATCCGGTAACTATCGTCTTGAGT
CCAACCCGGTAAGACACGACTTATCGCCACTGGCAGCAGCCACTGGTAACAGGATTAGCAGAGCGAGGTA
TGTAGGCGGTGCTACAGAGTTCTTGAAGTGGTGGCCTAACTACGGCTACACTAGAAGAACAGTATTTGGT
ATCTGCGCTCTGCTGAAGCCAGTTACCTTCGGAAAAAGAGTTGGTAGCTCTTGATCCGGCAAACAAACCA
CCGCTGGTAGCGGTGGTTTTTTTGTTTGCAAGCAGCAGATTACGCGCAGAAAAAAAGGATCTCAAGAAGA
TCCTTTGATCTTTTCTACGGGGTCTGACGCTCAGTGGAACGAAAACTCACGTTAAGGGATTTTGGTCATG
CATTCTAGGTGATTATTATTTGCCGACTACCTTGGTGATCTCGCCTTTCACGTAGTGGACAAATTCTTCC
AACTGATCTGCGCGCGAGGCCAAGCGATCTTCTTCTTGTCCAAGATAAGCCTGTCTAGCTTCAAGTATGA
CGGGCTGATACTGGGCCGGCAGGCGCTCCATTGCCCAGTCGGCAGCGACATCCTTCGGCGCGATTTTGCC
GGTTACTGCGCTGTACCAAATGCGGGACAACGTAAGCACTACATTTCGCTCATCGCCAGCCCAGTCGGGC
GGCGAGTTCCATAGCGTTAAGGTTTCATTTAGCGCCTCAAATAGATCCTGTTCAGGAACCGGATCAAAGA
GTTCCTCCGCCGCTGGACCTACCAAGGCAACGCTATGTTCTCTTGCTTTTGTCAGCAAGATAGCCAGATC
AATGTCGATCGTGGCTGGCTCGAAGATACCAGCAAGAATGTCATTGCGCTGCCATTCTCCAAATTGCAGT
TCGCGCTTAGCTGGATAACGCCACGGAATGATGTCGTCGTGCACAACAATGGTGACTTCTACAGCGCGGA
GAATCTCACTCTCTCCAGGGGAAGCCGAAGTTTCCAAAAGGTCGTTGATCAAAGCTCGCCGCGTTGTTTC
ATCAAGCCTTACGGTCACCGTAACCAGCAAATCAATATCACTGTGTGGCTTCAGGCCGCCATCCACTGCG
GAGCCGTACAAATGTACGGCCAGCAACGTCGGTTCGAGATGGCGCTCGATGACGCCAACTACCTCTGATA
GTTGAGTCGATACTTCGGCGATCACCGCTTCCCTCATGCGAAACGATCCTCATCCTGTCTCTTGATCAGA
TATTGATCCCCTGCGCCATCAGATCCTTGGCGGCAAGAAAGCCATCCAGTTTACTTTGCAGGGCTTCCCA
ACCTTACCAGAGGGCGCCCCAGCTGGCAATTCCGGTTCGCTTGCTAAGCTTGCATGCCTGCAAGTCGACT
CTAGAGGAGCGGTGATCACAGGCAGCAACGCTCTGTCATCGTTACAATCAACATGCTACCCTCCGCGAGA
TCATCCGTGTTTCAAACCCGGCAGCTTAGTTGCCGTTCTTCCGAATAGCATCGGTAACATGAGCAAAGTC
TGCCGCCTTACAACGGCTCTCCCGCTGACGCCGTCCCGGACTGATGGGCTGCCTGTATCGAGTGGTGATT
TTGTGCCGAGCTCATTACTCGCATCCATTCTCAGGCTGTCTCGTCTCAGGTCTCCGGAGTTTACAGCTAG
CTCAGTCCTAGGTATTATGCTAGCTACTCGAGACCACCCCAGGATACATAGATTACCACAACTCCGAGCC
CTTCCACCCACAGAATCAGGGGATAACGCAGGAAAGAACATGTGAGCAAAAGGCCAGCAAAA
